Addgene plasmid #188069: pJRoC30_Tv9nL
Purpose: PROSS-designed high-redox potential laccase from Trametes versicolor
Depositing lab: Sarel Fleishman. Depositing organization: Weizmann Institute of Science. Publication: Designed High-Redox Potential Laccases Exhibit High Functional Diversity. Barber-Zucker S, Mateljak I, Goldsmith M, Kupervaser M, Alcalde M, Fleishman SJ. ACS Catal. 2022 Nov 4;12(21):13164-13173. doi: 10.1021/acscatal.2c03006. Epub 2022 Oct 13. PubMed 36366766.
Backbone
  Vector backbone: pJRoC30
  Backbone manufacturer: California Institute of Technology
  Backbone size w/o insert (bp): 10462
  Total vector size (bp): 12286
  Vector type: Yeast Expression
  Selectable markers: URA3
Growth in bacteria
  Bacterial resistance: Ampicillin, 100 μg/mL
  Growth temperature: 37°C
  Growth strain: DH5alpha
  Copy number: High Copy
Gene/Insert
  Gene/Insert name: PROSS-designed high-redox potential laccase from Trametes versicolor (alt name: Tv9nL)
  Species: Trametes versicolor
  Insert size (bp): 1824
  Mutation: 79 PROSS mutations, described in publication
  GenBank ID: AAA86659.1 AAA86659.1
  Tag / fusion protein: S. cerevisiae evolved α-factor prepro-leader signal peptide (N terminal on insert); Thrombin cleavage site + 6xHis tag (C terminal on insert)
Terms and licenses: Academic/Nonprofit Terms; Industry Terms: Not Available to Industry
Depositor comments: The pJRoC30 plasmid was provided to the Fleishman lab by EvoEnzyme S.L. via an MTA agreement.
How to cite: pJRoC30_Tv9nL was a gift from Sarel Fleishman (Addgene plasmid # 188069 ; http://n2t.net/addgene:188069 ; RRID:Addgene_188069)
