[The description below was written by a language model from this plasmid's Addgene catalogue record and pLannotate feature annotations shown in this document.]
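Description:
pJRoC30_Tv9nL is a yeast expression plasmid built on the pJRoC30 backbone, an E. coli–Saccharomyces cerevisiae shuttle vector. In bacteria it is maintained through a high-copy ColE1/pUC-type origin and selected with ampicillin via the AmpR β-lactamase gene; an f1 phage origin is also present. In yeast it is selected by uracil prototrophy through URA3 under its own promoter. It replicates episomally using an extensive set of native 2μ plasmid elements: 2μ origin fragments, the REP1 and REP2 partitioning genes, RAF1, the FLP recombinase gene and two FRT sites. Together these support stable, multicopy inheritance. The catalogue lists a total size of 12,286 bp, whereas the sequenced record behind the feature table is 12,370 nt, a small discrepancy the record does not explain.

The payload is Tv9nL, a high-redox potential laccase from the white-rot fungus Trametes versicolor that was redesigned with the PROSS stability-design algorithm and carries 79 mutations relative to the parental sequence. The annotation matches the coding region to the T. versicolor LCC2 laccase. Expression is driven by the galactose-inducible GAL1 promoter and terminated by the CYC1 terminator. At the N terminus the enzyme is fused to an evolved S. cerevisiae α-factor prepro-leader, which directs secretion into the medium and is removed by Kex2 processing. At the C terminus it carries a thrombin cleavage site followed by a 6xHis tag, detected in the table as a fragment of a longer His tag, allowing affinity purification and subsequent tag removal. The construct serves for inducible secreted production of the designed laccase in yeast for functional characterisation.
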