Features (pLannotate 1.2.2; 20 found; start..end, strand, type, name):
    495..677     +  CDS            FLP (fragment): site-specific recombinase FLP is a site-specific recombinase from Saccharomyces cerevisiae. Recombination occurs at FRT sequences.
    830..877     +  protein_bind   FRT: FLP-mediated recombination occurs in the 8-bp core sequence TCTAGAAA (Turan and Bode, 2011). FLP recombinase from the Saccharomyces cerevisiae 2μ plasmid
    858..1202    +  rep_origin     2μ ori (fragment): yeast 2μ plasmid origin of replication
   1232..1660    -  rep_origin     f1 ori (sequence partly withheld): f1 bacteriophage origin of replication; arrow indicates direction of (+) strand synthesis
   1682..2123    +  promoter       GAL1 promoter: S. cerevisiae GAL1; inducible promoter, regulated by Gal4
   2150..2416    +  CDS            α-factor secretion signal: N-terminal secretion signal from S. cerevisiae alpha-factor; MFα1; Cleavage by the Kex2 protease occurs after the dibasic KR sequence. The EA dipeptides are then removed by dipeptidyl aminopeptidase A.
   2423..3919    +  CDS            LCC2: LAC2_TRAVE - Also known as LCCI. Experimental evidence at protein level: Swiss-Prot protein existence level 1. Lignin degradation and detoxification of lignin-derived products. From Trametes versicolor (White-rot fungus) (Coriolus versicolor).
   3953..3970    +  CDS            9xHis (fragment): 9xHis affinity tag
   4007..4254    +  terminator     CYC1 terminator: S. cerevisiae CYC1; transcription terminator for CYC1
   4266..4319    -  CDS            lacI (fragment): lac repressor; lacI; The lac repressor binds to the lac operator to inhibit transcription in E. coli. This inhibition can be relieved by adding lactose or isopropyl-β-D-thiogalactopyranoside (IPTG).
   4502..5090    -  rep_origin     ori: high-copy-number ColE1/pMB1/pBR322/pUC origin of replication
   5261..6121    -  CDS            AmpR: β-lactamase; bla; confers resistance to ampicillin, carbenicillin, and related antibiotics
   6217..7020    -  CDS            URA3: orotidine-5'-phosphate decarboxylase, required for uracil biosynthesis; S. cerevisiae URA3; yeast auxotrophic marker, counterselectable with 5-fluoroorotic acid (5-FOA)
   7021..7236    -  promoter       URA3 promoter: S. cerevisiae URA3
   7248..7892    +  rep_origin     2μ ori (fragment): yeast 2μ plasmid origin of replication
   8046..8588    -  CDS            RAF1: RAF_YEAST - Experimental evidence at transcript level: Swiss-Prot protein existence level 2. Antagonizes transcriptional repression of recombinase FLP by REP1-REP2. May play a role in plasmid partitioning. From Saccharomyces cerevisiae (strain ATCC 204508 / S288c) (Baker's yeast).
   8851..9969    +  CDS            REP1: REP1_YEAST - Experimental evidence at protein level: Swiss-Prot protein existence level 1. Part of the plasmid partitioning system, which ensures the equal distribution of replicated plasmid molecules to daugther cells. The plasmids exist as well-organized plasmid foci within the nucleus that stay together throughout the cell-cycle and act as entity during segregation, effetively reducing copy number to one. Plasmid partitioning requires the proteins REP1, REP2, and a cis-acting locus STB (REP3). REP1-REP2 stably associate with CSE4-containing chromatin at STB during S-phase, marking the locus
  10136..10183   -  protein_bind   FRT: FLP-mediated recombination occurs in the 8-bp core sequence TCTAGAAA (Turan and Bode, 2011). FLP recombinase from the Saccharomyces cerevisiae 2μ plasmid
  10336..11607   -  CDS            FLP: site-specific recombinase FLP is a site-specific recombinase from Saccharomyces cerevisiae. Recombination occurs at FRT sequences.
  11979..496     +  CDS            REP2 (across the origin): REP2_YEAST - Experimental evidence at protein level: Swiss-Prot protein existence level 1. Part of the plasmid partitioning system, which ensures the equal distribution of replicated plasmid molecules to daugther cells. The plasmids exist as well-organized plasmid foci within the nucleus that stay together throughout the cell-cycle and act as entity during segregation, effetively reducing copy number to one. Plasmid partitioning requires the proteins REP1, REP2, and a cis-acting locus STB (REP3). REP1-REP2 stably associate with CSE4-containing chromatin at STB during S-phase, marking the locus
>Addgene plasmid #188069 | pJRoC30_Tv9nL | addgene full sequence | sequence record 370129 | Addgene NGS Result
ACTATACAAATCTATTGCTATAATAATAGGAAGATTGCCCGAGAAAGACAAGAAGAGAGCTACCGAAATG
CTCATGAGAAAAATGGATTGTACACAGTTATTAGTCCCACCAGCTCCAACGGAAGAAGATGTTATGAAGC
TCGTAAGCGTCGTTACCCAATTGCTTACTTTAGTTCCACCAGATCGTCAAGCTGCTTTAATAGGTGATTT
ATTCATCCCGGAATCTCTAAAGGATATATTCAATAGTTTCAATGAACTGGCGGCAGAGAATCGTTTACAG
CAAAAAAAGAGTGAGTTGGAAGGAAGGACTGAAGTGAACCATGCTAATACAAATGAAGAAGTTCCCTCCA
GGCGAACAAGAAGTAGAGACACAAATGCAAGAGGAGCATATAAATTACAAAACACCATCACTGAGGGCCC
TAAAGCGGTTCCCACGAAAAAAAGGAGAGTAGCAACGAGGGTAAGGGGCAGAAAATCACGTAATACTTCT
AGGGTATGATCCAATATCAAAGGAAATGATAGCATTGAAGGATGAGACTAATCCAATTGAGGAGTGGCAG
CATATAGAACAGCTAAAGGGTAGTGCTGAAGGAAGCATACGATACCCCGCATGGAATGGGATAATATCAC
AGGAGGTACTAGACTACCTTTCATCCTACATAAATAGACGCATATAAGTACGCATTTAAGCATAAACACG
CACTATGCCGTTCTTCTCATGTATATATATATACAGGCAACACGCAGATATAGGTGCGACGTGAACAGTG
AGCTGTATGTGCGCAGCTCGCGTTGCATTTTCGGAAGCGCTCGTTTTCGGAAACGCTTTGAAGTTCCTAT
TCCGAAGTTCCTATTCTCTAGAAAGTATAGGAACTTCAGAGCGCTTTTGAAAACCAAAAGCGCTCTGAAG
ACGCACTTTCAAAAAACCAAAAACGCACCGGACTGTAACGAGCTACTAAAATATTGCGAATACCGCTTCC
ACAAACATTGCTCAAAAGTATCTCTTTGCTATATATCTCTGTGCTATATCCCTATATAACCTACCCATCC
ACCTTTCGCTCCTTGAACTTGCATCTAAACTCGACCTCTACATTTTTTATGTTTATCTCTAGTATTACTC
TTTAGACAAAAAAATTGTAGTAAGAACTATTCATAGAGTGAATCGAAAACAATACGAAAATGTAAACATT
TCCTATACGTAGAGAAATTGTAAGCGTTAATATTTTGTTAAAATTCGCGTTAAATTTTTGTTAAATCAGC
TCATTTTTTAACCAATAGGCCGAAATCGGCAAAATCCCTTATAAATCAAAAGAATAGACCGAGATAGGGT
[37 nt withheld, positions 1331-1367]
AAAGAACGTGGACTCCAACGTCAAAGG
[49 nt withheld, positions 1395-1443]
T
[91 nt withheld, positions 1445-1535]
G
[124 nt withheld, positions 1537-1660]
GGGGATCGATCCACTAGTCCACGGATTAGAAGCCGCCGAGCGGGTGACAGCCCTCCGAAGGAAGACTCTC
CTCCGTGCGTCCTCGTCTTCACCGGTCGCGTTCCTGAAACGCAGATGTGCCTCGCGCCGCACTGCTCCGA
ACAATAAAGATTCTACAATACTAGCTTTTATGGTTATGAAGAGGAAAAATTGGCAGTAACCTGGCCCCAC
AAACCTTCAAATGAACGAATCAAATTAACAACCATAGGATGATAATGCGATTAGTTTTTTAGCCTTATTT
CTGGGGTAATTAATCAGCGAAGCGATGATTTTTGATCTATTAACAGATATATAAATGCAAAAACTGCATA
ACCACTTTAACTAATACTTTCAACATTTTCGGTTTGTATTACTTCTTATTCAAATGTAATAAAAGTATCA
ACAAAAAATTGTTAATATACCTCTATACTTTAACGTCAAGGAGAAAAAACTATAGGATCCATAGGATCCA
TGAGATTTCCTTCAATTTTTACTGCTGATTTATTCGCAGCATCCTCCGCATTAGCTGCTCCAGTCAAAAC
TACAACAGAAGATGAAACGGCACAAATTCCGGCTGAAGCTGTCATCGGTTACTCAGATTTAGAAGGGGAT
TTCGATGTTGCTGTTTTGCCATTTTCCAACAGCACAAATAACGGATTATTGTTTATAAATACTACTATTG
CCAGCATTGCTGCTAAAGAAGAAGGGGTATCTCTCGAGAAAAGAGAGACTGAAGCTGAGTTCGCGATCGG
TCCAGTTGCGACTCTACACATTACAAATGCACAGGTGGCTCCTGACGGGTTTACGAGGGACGCTATAGTC
GTGAACGGTCAATTCCCTGGCCCACTAATAACAGGCAATAAGGGCGACCGTTTCCAGTTAAACGTCATCA
ATCAGTTGACAAATCCAACTATGTTAAAGAGCACATCAATCCACTGGCATGGGTTCTTCCAGCACGGGAC
TAATTGGGCAGATGGCCCTGCTTTCGTCACACAGTGCCCTATTGCCCCGGGTCACTCCTTTCTTTACGAT
TTCACGGTTCCAGACCAGGCGGGGACATTCTGGTATCACAGTCACCTATCAACACAGTACTGCGATGGAT
TAAGGGGTCCATTTGTTGTGTACGATCCGAACGATCCTCACGCTCACTTATATGACGTCGACGACGAAAG
CACCGTTATCACATTGGCCGACTGGTATCACGTAGCTGCAAGGCTGGGCCCCAGGTTCCCGTTAGGGGCT
GACGCAACGTTAATAAACGGTTTAGGTCGTTCATCATCGACGCCCACAGCCCCTTTAGCGGTGATTAATG
TTCAGCCCGGAAAGAGGTACAGATTTAGACTAATATCCATCAGTTGCGACGCAAATTATACTTTCTCAAT
CGACGGACACAATATGACCATAATAGAGGTAGACGGAATCCCAACTCAACCGTACACCGTAGACTCGATT
CAGATATTCGCTGCCCAACGTTACTCCTTCATCCTTAATGCAAATCAGCCAGTGGGAAACTACTGGATAC
GTGCCAATCCTAATTTTGGTACTACTGGTTTCGATGGTGGCATAAACTCAGCAATCCTAAGGTACGAGGG
CGCACCGGATGCGGAACCTACCACAACACAGACAACTTCGACTATACCGCTAAACGAGACCAACTTACAC
CCTCTTGAGCCTATGCCAGTCCCAGGGGAGCCCACGCCAGGTGGTGTCGATTACGCATTGAATTTAGATT
TCAACTTCAACGGCACAAATTTCTTCATCAATAATGCGACATTCGTACCACCCTCTGTTCCAGTGTTACT
TCAAATATTAAGTGGTGCTCAAACGGCCCAGGACCTTCTACCTAGTGGTAGCGTCTATCCATTACCCCCT
AATAAGGTCATAGAAATAACTTTCCCCGCGACGTCCAACGCTCCGGGTGCTCCGCACCCATTCCACCTAC
ATGGGCACCAATTCGCAGTTGTCCGTTCCGCCGGAAGTACCGAGTACAATTATGACAATCCTATATGGAG
AGACGTGGTCTCTACCGGAACTCCAGCTAATGGGGACAACGTTACTATCAGGTTTAGAACTGATAACCCC
GGGCCTTGGTTTCTTCACTGCCACATAGATTGGCATCTTGAGGCCGGATTTGCCATCGTTTTCGCTGAGG
ACATTGATAATGTTAAGTCTGCAAACCCTGTACCACAGGCATGGAAGGACCTGTGCGACATATACAACGC
TCTACCCCCTGCAAACCAGAGCAGCGGTTTAGTTCCCCGCGGCAGCAGCGCGCACCACCACCACCACCAC
TAAGCGGCCGCTCGAGCATGCATCTAGAGGGCCGCATCATGTAATTAGTTATGTCACGCTTACATTCACG
CCCTCCCCCCACATCCGCTCTAACCGAAAAGGAAGGAGTTAGACAACCTGAAGTCTAGGTCCCTATTTAT
TTTTTTATAGTTATGTTAGTATTGAGAACGTTATTTATATTTCAAATTTTTCTTTTTTTTCTGTACAGAC
GCGTGTACGCATGTAACATTATACTGAAAACCTTGCTTGAGAAGGTTTTGGGACGCTCGAAGGCTTTAAT
TTGCAAGCTGCGGCCCTGCATTAATGAATCGGCCAACGCGCGGGGAGAGGCGGTTTGCGTATTGGGCGCT
CTTCCGCTTCCTCGCTCACTGACTCGCTGCGCTCGGTCGTTCGGCTGCGGCGAGCGGTATCAGCTCACTC
AAAGGCGGTAATACGGTTATCCACAGAATCAGGGGATAACGCAGGAAAGAACATGTGAGCAAAAGGCCAG
CAAAAGGCCAGGAACCGTAAAAAGGCCGCGTTGCTGGCGTTTTTCCATAGGCTCCGCCCCCCTGACGAGC
ATCACAAAAATCGACGCTCAAGTCAGAGGTGGCGAAACCCGACAGGACTATAAAGATACCAGGCGTTTCC
CCCTGGAAGCTCCCTCGTGCGCTCTCCTGTTCCGACCCTGCCGCTTACCGGATACCTGTCCGCCTTTCTC
CCTTCGGGAAGCGTGGCGCTTTCTCATAGCTCACGCTGTAGGTATCTCAGTTCGGTGTAGGTCGTTCGCT
CCAAGCTGGGCTGTGTGCACGAACCCCCCGTTCAGCCCGACCGCTGCGCCTTATCCGGTAACTATCGTCT
TGAGTCCAACCCGGTAAGACACGACTTATCGCCACTGGCAGCAGCCACTGGTAACAGGATTAGCAGAGCG
AGGTATGTAGGCGGTGCTACAGAGTTCTTGAAGTGGTGGCCTAACTACGGCTACACTAGAAGAACAGTAT
TTGGTATCTGCGCTCTGCTGAAGCCAGTTACCTTCGGAAAAAGAGTTGGTAGCTCTTGATCCGGCAAACA
AACCACCGCTGGTAGCGGTGGTTTTTTTGTTTGCAAGCAGCAGATTACGCGCAGAAAAAAAGGATCTCAA
GAAGATCCTTTGATCTTTTCTACGGGGTCTGACGCTCAGTGGAACGAAAACTCACGTTAAGGGATTTTGG
TCATGAGATTATCAAAAAGGATCTTCACCTAGATCCTTTTAAATTAAAAATGAAGTTTTAAATCAATCTA
AAGTATATATGAGTAAACTTGGTCTGACAGTTACCAATGCTTAATCAGTGAGGCACCTATCTCAGCGATC
TGTCTATTTCGTTCATCCATAGTTGCCTGACTCCCCGTCGTGTAGATAACTACGATACGGGAGGGCTTAC
CATCTGGCCCCAGTGCTGCAATGATACCGCGAGACCCACGCTCACCGGCTCCAGATTTATCAGCAATAAA
CCAGCCAGCCGGAAGGGCCGAGCGCAGAAGTGGTCCTGCAACTTTATCCGCCTCCATCCAGTCTATTAAT
TGTTGCCGGGAAGCTAGAGTAAGTAGTTCGCCAGTTAATAGTTTGCGCAACGTTGTTGCCATTGCTACAG
GCATCGTGGTGTCACGCTCGTCGTTTGGTATGGCTTCATTCAGCTCCGGTTCCCAACGATCAAGGCGAGT
TACATGATCCCCCATGTTGTGCAAAAAAGCGGTTAGCTTCTTCGGTCCTCCGATCGTTGTCAGAAGTAAG
TTGGCCGCAGTGTTATCACTCATGGTTATGGCAGCACTGCATAATTCTCTTACTGTCATGCCATCCGTAA
GATGCTTTTCTGTGACTGGTGAGTACTCAACCAAGTCATTCTGAGAATAGTGTATGCGGCGACCGAGTTG
CTCTTGCCCGGCGTCAATACGGGATAATACCGCGCCACATAGCAGAACTTTAAAAGTGCTCATCATTGGA
AAACGTTCTTCGGGGCGAAAACTCTCAAGGATCTTACCGCTGTTGAGATCCAGTTCGATGTAACCCACTC
GTGCACCCAACTGATCTTCAGCATCTTTTACTTTCACCAGCGTTTCTGGGTGAGCAAAAACAGGAAGGCA
AAATGCCGCAAAAAAGGGAATAAGGGCGACACGGAAATGTTGAATACTCATACTCTTCCTTTTTCAATGG
GTAATAACTGATATAATTAAATTGAAGCTCTAATTTGTGAGTTTAGTATACATGCATTTACTTATAATAC
AGTTTTTTAGTTTTGCTGGCCGCATCTTCTCAAATATGCTTCCCAGCCTGCTTTTCTGTAACGTTCACCC
TCTACCTTAGCATCCCTTCCCTTTGCAAATAGTCCTCTTCCAACAATAATAATGTCAGATCCTGTAGAGA
CCACATCATCCACGGTTCTATACTGTTGACCCAATGCGTCTCCCTTGTCATCTAAACCCACACCGGGTGT
CATAATCAACCAATCGTAACCTTCATCTCTTCCACCCATGTCTCTTTGAGCAATAAAGCCGATAACAAAA
TCTTTGTCGCTCTTCGCAATGTCAACAGTACCCTTAGTATATTCTCCAGTAGATAGGGAGCCCTTGCATG
ACAATTCTGCTAACATCAAAAGGCCTCTAGGTTCCTTTGTTACTTCTTCTGCCGCCTGCTTCAAACCGCT
AACAATACCTGGGCCCACCACACCGTGTGCATTCGTAATGTCTGCCCATTCTGCTATTCTGTATACACCC
GCAGAGTACTGCAATTTGACTGTATTACCAATGTCAGCAAATTTTCTGTCTTCGAAGAGTAAAAAATTGT
ACTTGGCGGATAATGCCTTTAGCGGCTTAACTGTGCCCTCCATGGAAAAATCAGTCAAGATATCCACATG
TGTTTTTAGTAAACAAATTTTGGGACCTAATGCTTCAACTAACTCCAGTAATTCCTTGGTGGTACGAACA
TCCAATGAAGCACACAAGTTTGTTTGCTTTTCGTGCATGATATTAAATAGCTTGGCAGCAACAGGACTAG
GATGAGTAGCAGCACGTTCCTTATATGTAGCTTTCGACATGATTTATCTTCGTTTCCTGCAGGTTTTTGT
TCTGTGCAGTTGGGTTAAGAATACTGGGCAATTTCATGTTTCTTCAACACTACATATGCGTATATATACC
AATCTAAGTCTGTGCTCCTTCCTTCGTTCTTCCTTCTGTTCGGAGATTACCGAATCAAAAAAATTTCAAG
GAAACCGAAATCAAAAAAAAGAATAAAAAAAAAATGATGAATTGAAAAGCTAGCAGGTACGTAGTATATA
GAGACAAAATAGAAGAAACCGTTCATAATTTTCTGACCAATGAAGAATCATCAACGCTATCACTTTCTGT
TCACAAAGTATGCGCAATCCACATCGGTATAGAATATAATCGGGGATGCCTTTATCTTGAAAAAATGCAC
CCGCAGCTTCGCTAGTAATCAGTAAACGCGGGAAGTGGAGTCAGGCTTTTTTTATGGAAGAGAAAATAGA
CACCAAAGTAGCCTTCTTTTAACCTTAACGGACCTACAGTGCAAAAAGTTATCAAGAGACTGCATTATAG
AGCGCACAAAGGAGAAAAAAAGTAATCTAAGATGCTTTGTTAGAAAAATAGCGCTCTCGGGATGCATTTT
TGTAGAACAAAAAAGAAGTATAGATTCTTTGTTGGTAAAATAGCGCTCTCGCGTTGCATTTCTGTTCTGT
AAAAATGCAGCTCAGATTCTTTGTTTGAAAAATTAGCGCTCTCGCGTTGCATTTTTGTTTTACAAAAATG
AAGCACAGATTCTTCGTTGGTAAAATAGCGCTTTCGCGTTGCATTTCTGTTCTGTAAAAATGCAGCTCAG
ATTCTTTGTTTGAAAAATTAGCGCTCTCGCGTTGCATTTTTGTTCTACAAAATGAAGCACAGATGCTTCG
TTAACAAAGATATGCTATTGAAGTGCAAGATGGAAACGCAGAAAATGAACCGGGGATGCGACGTGCAAGA
TTACCTATGCAATAGATGCAATAGTTTCTCCAGGAACCGAAATACATACATTGTCTTCCGTAAAGCGCTA
GACTATATATTATTATACAGGTTCAAATATACTATCTGTTTCAGGGAAAACTCCCAGGTTCGGATGTTCA
AAATTCAATGATGGGTAACAAGTACGATCGTAAATCTGTAAAACAGTTTGTCGGATATTAGGCTGTATCT
CCTCAAAGCGTATTCGAATATCATTGAGAAGCTGCAGCGTCACATCGGATAATAATGATGGCAGCCATTG
TAGAAGTGCCTTTTGCATTTCTAGTCTCTTTCTCGGTCTAGCTAGTTTTACTACATCGCGAAGATAGAAT
CTTAGATCACACTGCCTTTGCTGAGCTGGATCAATAGAGTAACAAAAGAGTGGTAAGGCCTCGTTAAAGG
ACAAGGACCTGAGCGGAAGTGTATCGTACAGTAGACGGAGTATACTAGTATAGTCTATAGTCCGTGGAAT
TCTAAGTGCCAGCTTTATAATGTCATTCTCCTTACTACAGACCCGCCTGAAAGTAGACACATCATCATCA
GTAAGCTTTGACAAAAAGCATTGAGTAGCTAACTCTTCTATGCAATCTATAGCTGTTTTATAAGGCATTC
AATGGACAGATTGAGGTTTTTGAAACATACTAGTGAAATTAGCCTTAATCCCTTCTCGAAGTTAATCATG
CATTATGGTGTAAAAAATGCAACTCGCGTTGCTCTACTTTTTCCCGAATTTCCAAATACGCAGCTGGGGT
GATTGCTCGATTTCGTAACGAAAGTTTTGTTTATAAAAACCGCGAAAACCTTCTGTAACAGATAGATTTT
TACAGCGCTGATATACAATGACATCAGCTGTAATGGAAAATAACTGAAATATGAATGGCGAGAGACTGCT
TGCTTGTATTAAGCAATGTATTATGCAGCACTTCCAACCTATGGTGTACGATGAAAGTAGGTGTGTAATC
GAGACGACAAGGGGGACTTTTCCAGTTCCTGACAATTATAAGAAATACAAAACGTTAGCATTTGCATTTG
TTGGACATGTACTGAATACAGACGACACACCGGTAATTGAAAAAGAACTGGATTGGCCTGATCCTGCACT
AGTGTACAATACAATTGTCGATCGAATCATAAATCACCCAGAATTATCACAGTTTATATCGGTTGCATTT
ATTAGTCAGTTAAAGGCCACCATCGGAGAGGGTTTAGATATTAATGTAAAAGGCACGCTAAACCGCAGGG
GAAAGGGTATCAGAAGGCCTAAAGGCGTATTTTTTAGATACATGGAATCTCCATTTGTCAATACAAAGGT
CACTGCATTCTTCTCTTATCTTCGAGATTATAATAAAATTGCCTCAGAATATCACAATAATACTAAATTC
ATTCTCACGTTTTCATGTCAAGCATATTGGGCATCTGGCCCAAACTTCTCCGCCTTGAAGAATGTTATTA
GGTGCTCCATAATTCATGAATACATTTCTAAGTTTGTGGAAAGAGAACAGGATAAAGGTCATATAGGAGA
TCAGGAGCTACCGCCTGAAGAGGACCCTTCTCGTGAACTAAACAATGTACAACATGAAGTCAATAGTTTA
ACGGAACAAGATGCGGAGGCGGATGAAGGATTGTGGGGTGAAATAGATTCATTATGTGAAAAATGGCAGT
CTGAAGCGGAAGATCAAACTGAGGCGGAGATAATAGCCGACAGGATAATTGGAAATAGCCAGAGGATGGC
GAACCTCAAAATTCGTCGTACAAAGTTCAAAAGTGTCTTGTATCATATACTAAAGGAACTAATTCAATCT
CAGGGAACCGTAAAGGTTTATCGCGGTAGTAGTTTTTCACACGATTCGATAAAGATAAGCTTACATTATG
AAGAGCAGCATATTACAGCCGTATGGGTCTACTTGACAGTAAAATTTGAAGAGCATTGGAAGCCTGTTGA
TGTAGAGGTCGAGTTTAGATGCAAGTTCAAGGAGCGAAAGGTGGATGGGTAGGTTATATAGGGATATAGC
ACAGAGATATATAGCAAAGAGATACTTTTGAGCAATGTTTGTGGAAGCGGTATTCGCAATATTTTAGTAG
CTCGTTACAGTCCGGTGCGTTTTTGGTTTTTTGAAAGTGCGTCTTCAGAGCGCTTTTGGTTTTCAAAAGC
GCTCTGAAGTTCCTATACTTTCTAGAGAATAGGAACTTCGGAATAGGAACTTCAAAGCGTTTCCGAAAAC
GAGCGCTTCCGAAAATGCAACGCGAGCTGCGCACATACAGCTCACTGTTCACGTCGCACCTATATCTGCG
TGTTGCCTGTATATATATATACATGAGAAGAACGGCATAGTGCGTGTTTATGCTTAAATGCGTACTTATA
TGCGTCTATTTATGTAGGATGAAAGGTAGTCTAGTACCTCCTGTGATATTATCCCATTCCATGCGGGGTA
TCGTATGCTTCCTTCAGCACTACCCTTTAGCTGTTCTATATGCTGCCACTCCTCAATTGGATTAGTCTCA
TCCTTCAATGCTATCATTTCCTTTGATATTGGATCATATGCATAGTACCGAGAAACTAGTGCGAAGTAGT
GATCAGGTATTGCTGTTATCTGATGAGTATACGTTGTCCTGGCCACGGCAGAAGCACGCTTATCGCTCCA
ATTTCCCACAACATTAGTCAACTCCGTTAGGCCCTTCATTGAAAGAAATGAGGTCATCAAATGTCTTCCA
ATGTGAGATTTTGGGCCATTTTTTATAGCAAAGATTGAATAAGGCGCATTTTTCTTCAAAGCTTTATTGT
ACGATCTGACTAAGTTATCTTTTAATAATTGGTATTCCTGTTTATTGCTTGAAGAATTGCCGGTCCTATT
TACTCGTTTTAGGACTGGTTCAGAATTCCTCAAAAATTCATCCAAATATACAAGTGGATCGATCCTACCC
CTTGCGCTAAAGAAGTATATGTGCCTACTAACGCTTGTCTTTGTCTCTGTCACTAAACACTGGATTATTA
CTCCCAGATACTTATTTTGGACTAATTTAAATGATTTCGGATCAACGTTCTTAATATCGCTGAATCTTCC
ACAATTGATGAAAGTAGCTAGGAAGAGGAATTGGTATAAAGTTTTTGTTTTTGTAAATCTCGAAGTATAC
TCAAACGAATTTAGTATTTTCTCAGTGATCTCCCAGATGCTTTCACCCTCACTTAGAAGTGCTTTAAGCA
TTTTTTTACTGTGGCTATTTCCCTTATCTGCTTCTTCCGATGATTCGAACTGTAATTGCAAACTACTTAC
AATATCAGTGATATCAGATTGATGTTTTTGTCCATAGTAAGGAATAATTGTAAATTCCCAAGCAGGAATC
AATTTCTTTAATGAGGCTTCCAGAATTGTTGCTTTTTGCGTCTTGTATTTAAACTGGAGTGATTTATTGA
CAATATCGAAACTCAGCGAATTGCTTATGATAGTATTATAGCTCATGAATGTGGCTCTCTTGATTGCTGT
TCCGTTATGTGTAATCATCCAACATAAATAGGTTAGTTCAGCAGCACATAATGCTATTTTCTCACCTGAA
GGTCTTTCAAACCTTTCCACAAACTGACGAACAAGCACCTTAGGTGGTGTTTTACATAATATATCAAATT
GTGGCATGCTTAGCGCCGATCTTGTGTGCAATTGATATCTAGTTTCAACTACTCTATTTATCTTGTATCT
TGCAGTATTCAAACACGCTAACTCGAAAAACTAACTTTAATTGTCCTGTTTGTCTCGCGTTCTTTCGAAA
AATGCACCGGCCGCGCATTATTTGTACTGCGAAAATAATTGGTACTGCGGTATCTTCATTTCATATTTTA
AAAATGCACCTTTGCTGCTTTTCCTTAATTTTTAGACGGCCCGCAGGTTCGTTTTGCGGTACTATCTTGT
GATAAAAAGTTGTTTTGACATGTGATCTGCACAGATTTTATAATGTAATAAGCAAGAATACATTATCAAA
CGAACAATACTGGTAAAAGAAAACCAAAATGGACGACATTGAAACAGCCAAGAATCTGACGGTAAAAGCA
CGTACAGCTTATAGCGTCTGGGATGTATGTCGGCTGTTTATTGAAATGATTGCTCCTGATGTAGATATTG
ATATAGAGAGTAAACGTAAGTCTGATGAGCTACTCTTTCCAGGATATGTCATAAGGCCCATGGAATCTCT
CACAACCGGTAGGCCGTATGGTCTTGATTCTAGCGCAGAAGATTCCAGCGTATCTTCTGACTCCAGTGCT
GAGGTAATTTTGCCTGCTGCGAAGATGGTTAAGGAAAGGTTTGATTCGATTGGAAATGGTATGCTCTCTT
CACAAGAAGCAAGTCAGGCTGCCATAGATTTGATGCTACAGAATAACAAGCTGTTAGACAATAGAAAGCA
